Addgene plasmid #103931: MPP1_PDZ_1
Purpose: Protein expression and purification of MPP1 PDZ domain
Depositing lab: Sachdev Sidhu. Depositing organization: University of Toronto. Publication: A specificity map for the PDZ domain family. Tonikian R, Zhang Y, Sazinsky SL, Currell B, Yeh JH, Reva B, Held HA, Appleton BA, Evangelista M, Wu Y, Xin X, Chan AC, Seshagiri S, Lasky LA, Sander C, Boone C, Bader GD, Sidhu SS. PLoS Biol. 2008 Sep 30;6(9):e239. doi: 10.1371/journal.pbio.0060239. PubMed 18828675.
Backbone
  Vector backbone: pGEX-6P-1
  Backbone size w/o insert (bp): 4984
  Vector type: Bacterial Expression
Growth in bacteria
  Bacterial resistance: Ampicillin, 100 μg/mL
  Growth temperature: 37°C
  Growth strain: DH5alpha
  Copy number: Unknown
Gene/Insert
  Gene/Insert name: MPP1 (alt name: MPP1 PDZ)
  Species: H. sapiens (human)
  Entrez Gene: MPP1 (a.k.a. AAG12, DXS552E, EMP55, MRG1, PEMP)
  Promoter: tac
  Tag / fusion protein: GST (N terminal on backbone)
  Cloning method: Restriction Enzyme; 5′ cloning site unknown (unknown if destroyed); 3′ cloning site unknown (unknown if destroyed)
  Sequencing primers: 5′ pGEX Fwd
Terms and licenses: Academic/Nonprofit Terms; Industry Terms: Not Available to Industry
How to cite: MPP1_PDZ_1 was a gift from Sachdev Sidhu (Addgene plasmid # 103931 ; http://n2t.net/addgene:103931 ; RRID:Addgene_103931)
