[The description below was written by a language model from this plasmid's Addgene catalogue record and pLannotate feature annotations shown in this document.]
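Description:
MPP1_PDZ_1 is a bacterial expression plasmid built on the pGEX-6P-1 backbone for producing and purifying the PDZ domain of human MPP1 (also known as EMP55 or p55) as a glutathione S-transferase fusion in E. coli. The sequenced record is about 5.3 kb. It is maintained through a ColE1/pMB1-type origin of replication and selected with ampicillin via the β-lactamase (AmpR) gene and its own promoter. Short fragments of rop and the pBR322 bom region, a lacZα segment with its lac promoter, operator and CAP site, and a small piece of an E. coli gene are also annotated. These appear to be backbone remnants rather than functional parts of the expression design.

The expression cassette starts with the strong hybrid tac promoter followed by a lac operator. The plasmid also carries lacI with its own promoter, so the repressor keeps transcription off until it is relieved by IPTG or lactose. Downstream lies the Schistosoma japonicum GST coding sequence, followed after a short linker by a roughly 320 bp MPP1 fragment, which places GST at the N terminus of the PDZ domain. The annotation tool matched this fragment to the bovine MPP1 orthologue, but the catalogue entry gives the insert as human, so the match probably reflects sequence conservation. The cloning sites used are not recorded, and no protease cleavage site is annotated in the linker.

The GST tag allows affinity capture on glutathione resin. The construct belongs to a set of PDZ domain clones made for a family-wide survey of PDZ peptide-binding specificity.
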