Features (pLannotate 1.2.2; 17 found; start..end, strand, type, name):
      1..29      +  promoter       tac promoter: strong E. coli promoter; hybrid between the trp and lac UV5 promoters
     37..53      +  protein_bind   lac operator: The lac repressor binds to the lac operator to inhibit transcription in E. coli. This inhibition can be relieved by adding lactose or isopropyl-β-D-thiogalactopyranoside (IPTG). lac repressor encoded by lacI
     76..729     +  CDS            GST26_SCHJA: Experimental evidence at protein level: Swiss-Prot protein existence level 1. GST isoenzymes appear to play a central role in the parasite detoxification system. Other functions are also suspected including a role in increasing the solubility of haematin in the parasite gut. From Schistosoma japonicum (Blood fluke).
    754..1077    +  CDS            MPP1 (fragment): EM55_BOVIN - Also known as EMP55. Experimental evidence at protein level: Swiss-Prot protein existence level 1. Essential regulator of neutrophil polarity. Regulates neutrophil polarization by regulating AKT1 phosphorylation through a mechanism that is independent of PIK3CG activity (By similarity). From Bos taurus (Bovine).
   1118..1157    +  CDS            rop (fragment): Rop protein, which maintains plasmids at low copy number; rop
   1259..1299    +  misc_feature   bom (fragment): basis of mobility region from pBR322
   1404..1508    +  promoter       AmpR promoter: bla
   1509..2369    +  CDS            AmpR: β-lactamase; bla; confers resistance to ampicillin, carbenicillin, and related antibiotics
   2540..3128    +  rep_origin     ori: high-copy-number ColE1/pMB1/pBR322/pUC origin of replication
   3314..3365    -  misc_feature   bom (fragment): basis of mobility region from pBR322
   3372..3449    +  promoter       lacI promoter: lacI
   3450..4532    +  CDS            lacI: lac repressor; lacI; The lac repressor binds to the lac operator to inhibit transcription in E. coli. This inhibition can be relieved by adding lactose or isopropyl-β-D-thiogalactopyranoside (IPTG).
   4545..4566    +  protein_bind   CAP binding site: CAP binding activates transcription in the presence of cAMP. E. coli catabolite activator protein
   4581..4611    +  promoter       lac promoter: promoter for the E. coli lac operon
   4619..4635    +  protein_bind   lac operator: The lac repressor binds to the lac operator to inhibit transcription in E. coli. This inhibition can be relieved by adding lactose or isopropyl-β-D-thiogalactopyranoside (IPTG). lac repressor encoded by lacI
   4655..4828    +  CDS            lacZα: LacZα fragment of β-galactosidase; lacZ fragment
   5092..5208    -  CDS            yciV (fragment): RNAAM_ECOLI - Also known as trpH From Escherichia coli (strain K12).
>Addgene plasmid #103931 | MPP1_PDZ_1 | addgene full sequence | sequence record 200153 | Addgene NGS Result
TTGACAATTAATCATCGGCTCGTATAATGTGTGGAATTGTGAGCGGATAACAATTTCACACAGGAAACAG
TATTCATGTCCCCTATACTAGGTTATTGGAAAATTAAGGGCCTTGTGCAACCCACTCGACTTCTTTTGGA
ATATCTTGAAGAAAAATATGAAGAGCATTTGTATGAGCGCGATGAAGGTGATAAATGGCGAAACAAAAAG
TTTGAATTGGGTTTGGAGTTTCCCAATCTTCCTTATTATATTGATGGTGATGTTAAATTAACACAGTCTA
TGGCCATCATACGTTATATAGCTGACAAGCACAACATGTTGGGTGGTTGTCCAAAAGAGCGTGCAGAGAT
TTCAATGCTTGAAGGAGCGGTTTTGGATATTAGATACGGTGTTTCGAGAATTGCATATAGTAAAGACTTT
GAAACTCTCAAAGTTGATTTTCTTAGCAAGCTACCTGAAATGCTGAAAATGTTCGAAGATCGTTTATGTC
ATAAAACATATTTAAATGGTGATCATGTAACCCATCCTGACTTCATGTTGTATGACGCTCTTGATGTTGT
TTTATACATGGACCCAATGTGCCTGGATGCGTTCCCAAAATTAGTTTGTTTTAAAAAACGTATTGAAGCT
ATCCCACAAATTGATAAGTACTTGAAATCCAGCAAGTATATAGCATGGCCTTTGCAGGGCTGGCAAGCCA
CGTTTGGTGGTGGCGACCATCCTCCAAAATCGGATCTGGAAGTTCTGTTCCAGGGGCCCCTGGGATCCGC
CCAGGTCAAGGGACAGGAGGTGCGGAAAGTGCGACTCATACAGTTTGAGAAGGTCACAGAAGAGCCCATG
GGAATCACTCTGAAGCTGAATGAAAAACAGTCCTGTACGGTGGCCAGAATTCTTCATGGTGGCATGATCC
ATAGACAAGGCTCCCTTCACGTGGGGGATGAGATCCTAGAAATCAATGGCACAAATGTGACAAATCATTC
AGTGGATCAGCTGCAGAAGGCGATGAAAGAAACCAAAGGAATGATCTCATTAAAAGTAATTCCCAACCAG
CAAAGCCGTCTTCCTGCACTACAGATGTGAGTCGACTCGAGCGGCCGCATCGTGACTGACTGACGATCTG
CCTCGCGCGTTTCGGTGATGACGGTGAAAACCTCTGACACATGCAGCTCCCGGAGACGGTCACAGCTTGT
CTGTAAGCGGATGCCGGGAGCAGACAAGCCCGTCAGGGCGCGTCAGCGGGTGTTGGCGGGTGTCGGGGCG
CAGCCATGACCCAGTCACGTAGCGATAGCGGAGTGTATAATTCTTGAAGACGAAAGGGCCTCGTGATACG
CCTATTTTTATAGGTTAATGTCATGATAATAATGGTTTCTTAGACGTCAGGTGGCACTTTTCGGGGAAAT
GTGCGCGGAACCCCTATTTGTTTATTTTTCTAAATACATTCAAATATGTATCCGCTCATGAGACAATAAC
CCTGATAAATGCTTCAATAATATTGAAAAAGGAAGAGTATGAGTATTCAACATTTCCGTGTCGCCCTTAT
TCCCTTTTTTGCGGCATTTTGCCTTCCTGTTTTTGCTCACCCAGAAACGCTGGTGAAAGTAAAAGATGCT
GAAGATCAGTTGGGTGCACGAGTGGGTTACATCGAACTGGATCTCAACAGCGGTAAGATCCTTGAGAGTT
TTCGCCCCGAAGAACGTTTTCCAATGATGAGCACTTTTAAAGTTCTGCTATGTGGCGCGGTATTATCCCG
TGTTGACGCCGGGCAAGAGCAACTCGGTCGCCGCATACACTATTCTCAGAATGACTTGGTTGAGTACTCA
CCAGTCACAGAAAAGCATCTTACGGATGGCATGACAGTAAGAGAATTATGCAGTGCTGCCATAACCATGA
GTGATAACACTGCGGCCAACTTACTTCTGACAACGATCGGAGGACCGAAGGAGCTAACCGCTTTTTTGCA
CAACATGGGGGATCATGTAACTCGCCTTGATCGTTGGGAACCGGAGCTGAATGAAGCCATACCAAACGAC
GAGCGTGACACCACGATGCCTGCAGCAATGGCAACAACGTTGCGCAAACTATTAACTGGCGAACTACTTA
CTCTAGCTTCCCGGCAACAATTAATAGACTGGATGGAGGCGGATAAAGTTGCAGGACCACTTCTGCGCTC
GGCCCTTCCGGCTGGCTGGTTTATTGCTGATAAATCTGGAGCCGGTGAGCGTGGGTCTCGCGGTATCATT
GCAGCACTGGGGCCAGATGGTAAGCCCTCCCGTATCGTAGTTATCTACACGACGGGGAGTCAGGCAACTA
TGGATGAACGAAATAGACAGATCGCTGAGATAGGTGCCTCACTGATTAAGCATTGGTAACTGTCAGACCA
AGTTTACTCATATATACTTTAGATTGATTTAAAACTTCATTTTTAATTTAAAAGGATCTAGGTGAAGATC
CTTTTTGATAATCTCATGACCAAAATCCCTTAACGTGAGTTTTCGTTCCACTGAGCGTCAGACCCCGTAG
AAAAGATCAAAGGATCTTCTTGAGATCCTTTTTTTCTGCGCGTAATCTGCTGCTTGCAAACAAAAAAACC
ACCGCTACCAGCGGTGGTTTGTTTGCCGGATCAAGAGCTACCAACTCTTTTTCCGAAGGTAACTGGCTTC
AGCAGAGCGCAGATACCAAATACTGTCCTTCTAGTGTAGCCGTAGTTAGGCCACCACTTCAAGAACTCTG
TAGCACCGCCTACATACCTCGCTCTGCTAATCCTGTTACCAGTGGCTGCTGCCAGTGGCGATAAGTCGTG
TCTTACCGGGTTGGACTCAAGACGATAGTTACCGGATAAGGCGCAGCGGTCGGGCTGAACGGGGGGTTCG
TGCACACAGCCCAGCTTGGAGCGAACGACCTACACCGAACTGAGATACCTACAGCGTGAGCTATGAGAAA
GCGCCACGCTTCCCGAAGGGAGAAAGGCGGACAGGTATCCGGTAAGCGGCAGGGTCGGAACAGGAGAGCG
CACGAGGGAGCTTCCAGGGGGAAACGCCTGGTATCTTTATAGTCCTGTCGGGTTTCGCCACCTCTGACTT
GAGCGTCGATTTTTGTGATGCTCGTCAGGGGGGCGGAGCCTATGGAAAAACGCCAGCAACGCGGCCTTTT
TACGGTTCCTGGCCTTTTGCTGGCCTTTTGCTCACATGTTCTTTCCTGCGTTATCCCCTGATTCTGTGGA
TAACCGTATTACCGCCTTTGAGTGAGCTGATACCGCTCGCCGCAGCCGAACGACCGAGCGCAGCGAGTCA
GTGAGCGAGGAAGCGGAAGAGCGCCTGATGCGGTATTTTCTCCTTACGCATCTGTGCGGTATTTCACACC
GCATAAATTCCGACACCATCGAATGGCGCAAAACCTTTCGCGGTATGGCATGATAGCGCCCGGAAGAGAG
TCAATTCAGGGTGGTGAATGTGAAACCAGTAACGTTATACGATGTCGCAGAGTATGCCGGTGTCTCTTAT
CAGACCGTTTCCCGCGTGGTGAACCAGGCCAGCCACGTTTCTGCGAAAACGCGGGAAAAAGTGGAAGCGG
CGATGGCGGAGCTGAATTACATTCCCAACCGCGTGGCACAACAACTGGCGGGCAAACAGTCGTTGCTGAT
TGGCGTTGCCACCTCCAGTCTGGCCCTGCACGCGCCGTCGCAAATTGTCGCGGCGATTAAATCTCGCGCC
GATCAACTGGGTGCCAGCGTGGTGGTGTCGATGGTAGAACGAAGCGGCGTCGAAGCCTGTAAAGCGGCGG
TGCACAATCTTCTCGCGCAACGCGTCAGTGGGCTGATCATTAACTATCCGCTGGATGACCAGGATGCCAT
TGCTGTGGAAGCTGCCTGCACTAATGTTCCGGCGTTATTTCTTGATGTCTCTGACCAGACACCCATCAAC
AGTATTATTTTCTCCCATGAAGACGGTACGCGACTGGGCGTGGAGCATCTGGTCGCATTGGGTCACCAGC
AAATCGCGCTGTTAGCGGGCCCATTAAGTTCTGTCTCGGCGCGTCTGCGTCTGGCTGGCTGGCATAAATA
TCTCACTCGCAATCAAATTCAGCCGATAGCGGAACGGGAAGGCGACTGGAGTGCCATGTCCGGTTTTCAA
CAAACCATGCAAATGCTGAATGAGGGCATCGTTCCCACTGCGATGCTGGTTGCCAACGATCAGATGGCGC
TGGGCGCAATGCGCGCCATTACCGAGTCCGGGCTGCGCGTTGGTGCGGATATCTCGGTAGTGGGATACGA
CGATACCGAAGACAGCTCATGTTATATCCCGCCGTTAACCACCATCAAACAGGATTTTCGCCTGCTGGGG
CAAACCAGCGTGGACCGCTTGCTGCAACTCTCTCAGGGCCAGGCGGTGAAGGGCAATCAGCTGTTGCCCG
TCTCACTGGTGAAAAGAAAAACCACGCTAGCGCCCAATACGCAAACCGCCTCTCCCCGCGCGTTGGCCGA
TTCATTAATGCAGCTGGCACGACAGGTTTCCCGACTGGAAAGCGGGCAGTGAGCGCAACGCAATTAATGT
AAGTTAGCTCACTCATTAGGCACCCCAGGCTTTACACTTTATGCTTCCGGCTCGTATGTTGTGTGGAATT
GTGAGCGGATAACAATTTCACACAGGAAACAGCTATGACCATGATTACGGATTCACTGGCCGTCGTTTTA
CAACGTCGTGACTGGGAAAACCCTGGCGTTACCCAACTTAATCGCCTTGCAGCACATCCCCCTTTCGCCA
GCTGGCGTAATAGCGAAGAGGCCCGCACCGATCGCCCTTCCCAACAGTTGCGCAGCCTGAATGGCGAATG
GCGCTTTGCCTGGTTTCCGGCACCAGAAGCGGTGCCGGAAAGCTGGCTGGAGTGCGATCTTCCTGAGGCC
GATACTGTCGTCGTCCCCTCAAACTGGCAGATGCACGGTTACGATGCGCCCATCTACACCAACGTGACCT
ATCCCATTACGGTCAATCCGCCGTTTGTTCCCACGGAGAATCCGACGGGTTGTTACTCGCTCACATTTAA
TGTTGATGAAAGCTGGCTACAGGAAGGCCAGACGCGAATTATTTTTGATGGCGTTGGAATTAGCTTATCG
ACTGCACGGTGCACCAATGCTTCTGGCGTCAGGCAGCCATCGGAAGCTGTGGTATGGCTGTGCAGGTCGT
AAATCACTGCATAATTCGTGTCGCTCAAGGCGCACTCCCGTTCTGGATAATGTTTTTTGCGCCGACATCA
TAACGGTTCTGGCAAATATTCTGAAATGAGCTG
